Addgene plasmid #172778: pLBC0031
Purpose: Level 0 module containing CT_nYFP
Depositing lab: Benjamin Field. Depositing organization: CNRS DR12, Delegation Provence et Corse. Publication: MoBiFC: development of a modular bimolecular fluorescence complementation toolkit for the analysis of chloroplast protein-protein interactions. Velay F, Soula M, Mehrez M, Belbachir C, D'Alessandro S, Laloi C, Crete P, Field B. Plant Methods. 2022 May 26;18(1):69. doi: 10.1186/s13007-022-00902-1. PubMed 35619173.
Backbone
  Vector backbone: pAGM130
  Backbone manufacturer: Engler et al. 2014
  Vector type: Synthetic Biology
Growth in bacteria
  Bacterial resistance: Spectinomycin, 50 μg/mL
  Growth temperature: 37°C
  Growth strain: DH5alpha
  Copy number: High Copy
Gene/Insert
  Gene/Insert name: CDS N-terminal eYFP (1-174)
  Species: Aequorea victoria
  Mutation: no
  Cloning method: Restriction Enzyme; 5′ cloning site Unknown (unknown if destroyed)
Terms and licenses: Academic/Nonprofit Terms; Industry Terms: Not Available to Industry
Depositor comments: Please visit https://www.biorxiv.org/content/10.1101/2021.03.01.433373v1 for bioRxiv preprint.
How to cite: pLBC0031 was a gift from Benjamin Field (Addgene plasmid # 172778 ; http://n2t.net/addgene:172778 ; RRID:Addgene_172778)
