[The description below was written by a language model from this plasmid's Addgene catalogue record and pLannotate feature annotations shown in this document.]
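Description:
pLBC0031 is a small (about 2.8 kb) Level 0 module plasmid for modular, hierarchical DNA assembly, built in the pAGM130 backbone and catalogued as a synthetic biology vector. It is part of the MoBiFC toolkit, a modular bimolecular fluorescence complementation (BiFC) system developed to analyse protein-protein interactions in chloroplasts. The plasmid is maintained in E. coli from a high-copy ColE1/pUC-type origin. Selection is with spectinomycin, conferred by an aadA streptomycin/spectinomycin resistance gene that lies downstream of an annotated bla (AmpR) promoter. The short integrase, gentamicin acetyltransferase and lacI fragments in the feature table are most likely non-functional remnants of how the resistance cassette and backbone were built, not working genes.

The payload is the "CT_nYFP" part, a coding sequence for the N-terminal portion of eYFP (residues 1-174), of Aequorea victoria origin. The annotation software matches it to the closely related VN173 Venus fragment commonly used in BiFC. This half of the fluorescent protein does not fluoresce on its own. Signal is reconstituted only when it is brought close to the complementary C-terminal fragment, which happens when the two proteins carrying the fragments interact. The "CT" in the name suggests the part is formatted as a C-terminal tag position, to be fused after a coding sequence of interest, though the record does not spell this out.

As a Level 0 part, the plasmid has no annotated promoter or terminator for expressing the insert in plants, so it is a storage and donor module and not an expression construct. It is meant to be combined with promoter, coding-sequence and terminator modules into higher-level transcription units. The record does not state the flanking assembly sites or overhangs.
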