Features (pLannotate 1.2.2; 7 found; start..end, strand, type, name):
    110..214     +  promoter       AmpR promoter: bla
    205..285     -  CDS            int (fragment): INT2_ECOLX - Protein inferred from homology: Swiss-Prot protein existence level 3. Putative integrase believed to be involved in the insertion of antibiotic resistance genes into plasmids and transposons. From Escherichia coli.
    371..418     +  CDS            GmR (fragment): gentamycin acetyltransferase; aacC1; confers resistance to gentamycin
    425..1213    +  CDS            aadA: S3AD_ECOLX - Experimental evidence at protein level: Swiss-Prot protein existence level 1. Mediates bacterial resistance to the antibiotics streptomycin and spectinomycin. From Escherichia coli.
   1387..1975    +  rep_origin     ori: high-copy-number ColE1/pMB1/pBR322/pUC origin of replication
   2158..2207    +  CDS            lacI (fragment): lac repressor; lacI; The lac repressor binds to the lac operator to inhibit transcription in E. coli. This inhibition can be relieved by adding lactose or isopropyl-β-D-thiogalactopyranoside (IPTG).
   2226..2742    +  CDS            VN173 (fragment): N-terminal fragment of mVenus for use in bimolecular fluorescence complementation (BiFC) (Kodama and Hu, 2010)
>Addgene plasmid #172778 | pLBC0031 | addgene full sequence | sequence record 345949 | Addgene NGS Result
GTGGCTCTTCAGTGGACGAAAGGGCCTCGTGATACGCCTATTTTTATAGGTTAATGTCATGATAATAATG
GTTTCTTAGACGTCAGGTGGCACTTTTCGGGGAAATGTGCGCGGAACCCCTATTTGTTTATTTTTCTAAA
TACATTCAAATATGTATCCGCTCATGAGACAATAACCCTGATAAATGCTTCAATAATATTGAAAAAGGAA
GAGTATGCGCTCACGCAACTGGTCCAGAACCTTGACCGAACGCAGCGGTGGTAACGGCGCAGTGGCGGTT
TTCATGGCTTGTTATGACTGTTTTTTTTTGGGGTACAGTCTATGCCTCGGGCATCCAAGCAGCAAGCGCG
TTACGCCGTGGGTCGATGTTAGCAGCAACGATGTTACGCAGCAGGGCAGTCGCCCTAAAACAAAGTTAAA
CATCATGAGGGAAGCGGTGATCGCCGAAGTATCGACTCAACTATCAGAGGTAGTTGGCGTCATCGAGCGC
CATCTCGAACCGACGTTGCTGGCCGTACATTTGTACGGCTCCGCAGTGGATGGCGGCCTGAAGCCACACA
GCGATATTGATTTGCTGGTTACGGTGACCGTAAGGCTTGATGAAACAACGCGGCGAGCTTTGATCAACGA
CCTTTTGGAAACTTCGGCTTCCCCTGGAGAGAGCGAGATTCTCCGCGCTGTAGAAGTCACCATTGTTGTG
CACGACGACATCATTCCGTGGCGTTATCCAGCTAAGCGCGAACTGCAATTTGGAGAATGGCAGCGCAATG
ACATTCTTGCAGGTATCTTCGAGCCAGCCACGATCGACATTGATCTGGCTATCTTGCTGACAAAAGCAAG
AGAACATAGCGTTGCCTTGGTAGGTCCAGCGGCGGAGGAACTCTTTGATCCGGTTCCTGAACAGGATCTA
TTTGAGGCGCTAAATGAAACCTTAACGCTATGGAACTCGCCGCCCGACTGGGCTGGCGATGAGCGAAATG
TAGTGCTTACGTTGTCCCGCATTTGGTACAGCGCAGTAACCGGCAAAATCGCGCCGAAGGATGTCGCTGC
CGACTGGGCAATGGAGCGCCTGCCGGCCCAGTATCAGCCCGTCATACTTGAAGCTAGACAGGCTTATCTT
GGACAAGAAGAAGATCGCTTGGCCTCGCGCGCAGATCAGTTGGAAGAATTTGTCCATTACGTAAAAGGCG
AGATCACCAAGGTAGTCGGCAAATAACTGTCAGACCAAGTTTACTCATATATACTTTAGATTGATTTAAA
ACTTCATTTTTAATTTAAAAGGATCTAGGTGAAGATCCTTTTTGATAATCTCATGACCAAAATCCCTTAA
CGTGAGTTTTCGTTCCACTGAGCGTCAGACCCCGTAGAAAAGATCAAAGGATCTTCTTGAGATCCTTTTT
TTCTGCGCGTAATCTGCTGCTTGCAAACAAAAAAACCACCGCTACCAGCGGTGGTTTGTTTGCCGGATCA
AGAGCTACCAACTCTTTTTCCGAAGGTAACTGGCTTCAGCAGAGCGCAGATACCAAATACTGTTCTTCTA
GTGTAGCCGTAGTTAGGCCACCACTTCAAGAACTCTGTAGCACCGCCTACATACCTCGCTCTGCTAATCC
TGTTACCAGTGGCTGCTGCCAGTGGCGATAAGTCGTGTCTTACCGGGTTGGACTCAAGACGATAGTTACC
GGATAAGGCGCAGCGGTCGGGCTGAACGGGGGGTTCGTGCACACAGCCCAGCTTGGAGCGAACGACCTAC
ACCGAACTGAGATACCTACAGCGTGAGCTATGAGAAAGCGCCACGCTTCCCGAAGGGAGAAAGGCGGACA
GGTATCCGGTAAGCGGCAGGGTCGGAACAGGAGAGCGCACGAGGGAGCTTCCAGGGGGAAACGCCTGGTA
TCTTTATAGTCCTGTCGGGTTTCGCCACCTCTGACTTGAGCGTCGATTTTTGTGATGCTCGTCAGGGGGG
CGGAGCCTATGGAAAAACGCCAGCAACGCGGCCTTTTTACGGTTCCTGGCCTTTTGCTGGCCTTTTGCTC
ACATGTTCTTTCCTGCGTTATCCCCTGATTCTGTGGATAACCGTATTACCGCCTTTGAGTGAGCTGATAC
CGCTCGCCGCAGCCGAACGACCGAGCGCAGCGAGTCAGTGAGCGAGGAAGCGGAAGAGCGCCCAATACGC
AAACCGCCTCTCCCCGCGCGTTGGCCGATTCATTAATCACTCTGTGGTCTCATTCGGTGAGCAAGGGCGA
GGAGCTGTTCACCGGGGTGGTGCCCATCCTGGTCGAGCTGGACGGCGACGTAAACGGCCACAAGTTCAGC
GTGTCCGGCGAGGGCGAGGGCGATGCCACCTACGGCAAGCTGACCCTGAAGTTCATCTGCACCACCGGCA
AGCTGCCCGTGCCCTGGCCCACCCTCGTGACCACCTTCGGCTACGGCCTGCAGTGCTTCGCCCGCTACCC
CGACCACATGAAGCAGCACGACTTCTTCAAGTCCGCCATGCCCGAAGGCTACGTCCAGGAGCGCACCATC
TTCTTCAAGGACGACGGCAACTACAAGACCCGCGCCGAGGTGAAGTTCGAGGGCGACACCCTGGTGAACC
GCATCGAGCTGAAGGGCATCGACTTCAAGGAGGACGGCAACATCCTGGGGCACAAGCTGGAGTACAACTA
CAACAGCCACAACGTCTATATCATGGCCGACAAGCAGAAGAACGGCATCAAGGTGAACTTCAAGATCCGC
CACAACATCGAGGACTAAGCTTTGAGACCACGAA
